Addgene plasmid #156390: pTYF-super-mfvAChT-1.1k-Venus-WPRE
Purpose: Expresses Venus under vAChT gene promoter
Depositing lab: Shuji Kaneko. Depositing organization: Kyoto University, Graduate School of Pharmaceutical Sciences. Publication: Identification of neuron-type specific promoters in monkey genome and their functional validation in mice. Nagai Y, Nishitani N, Yasuda M, Ueda Y, Fukui Y, Andoh C, Shirakawa H, Nakagawa T, Inoue KI, Nagayasu K, Kasparov S, Nakamura K, Kaneko S. Biochem Biophys Res Commun. 2019 Oct 22;518(4):619-624. doi: 10.1016/j.bbrc.2019.08.101. Epub 2019 Aug 23. PubMed 31451217.
Backbone
  Vector backbone: pTYF
  Backbone size w/o insert (bp): 7469
  Vector type: Lentiviral
Growth in bacteria
  Bacterial resistance: Ampicillin, 100 μg/mL
  Growth temperature: 37°C
  Growth strain: NEB Stable
  Copy number: High Copy
Gene/Insert 1
  Gene/Insert name: Venus
  Insert size (bp): 720
Gene/Insert 2
  Gene/Insert name: Gal4p65
  Insert size (bp): 1062
Terms and licenses: Academic/Nonprofit Terms; Industry Terms: Not Available to Industry
How to cite: pTYF-super-mfvAChT-1.1k-Venus-WPRE was a gift from Shuji Kaneko (Addgene plasmid # 156390 ; http://n2t.net/addgene:156390 ; RRID:Addgene_156390)
