[The description below was written by a language model from this plasmid's Addgene catalogue record and pLannotate feature annotations shown in this document.]
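Description:
pTYF-super-mfvAChT-1.1k-Venus-WPRE is an HIV-1-based, self-inactivating lentiviral transfer plasmid built on the pTYF backbone. It is designed to express the yellow fluorescent protein Venus under a vesicular acetylcholine transporter (vAChT) gene promoter. In bacteria it is maintained as a high-copy plasmid through a ColE1/pUC-type origin and selected with ampicillin (AmpR). The viral framework includes a CMV enhancer/promoter fused to a truncated 5' LTR for genomic RNA production in packaging cells. It also carries the Ψ packaging signal with adjoining gag and env fragments, the RRE, the cPPT/CTS, and a ΔU3 3' LTR followed by a bGH polyadenylation signal.

The payload is a transcriptional amplification cassette, which is probably what "super" in the name refers to. Five tandem Gal4 UAS sites lie upstream of an unannotated stretch of roughly 1.1 kb that precedes Venus. This stretch presumably holds the vAChT promoter fragment indicated by "1.1k" in the name, although the feature table does not label it. Venus is followed by an EMCV IRES driving Gal4p65, a fusion of the yeast GAL4 DNA-binding domain to the NF-κB p65 activation domain, and then by a WPRE to enhance transcript expression. Weak cell-type-specific promoter activity therefore produces a bicistronic message. The Gal4p65 made from it can bind the upstream UAS sites and boost transcription of the same cassette, a positive feedback loop that raises reporter output while aiming to keep promoter specificity. The associated publication concerns neuron-type-specific promoters identified in the monkey genome and validated in mice, so the construct is suited to lentiviral labelling of presumptive cholinergic neurons. The exact species origin of the promoter is not stated in the catalogue fields.
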