Features (pLannotate 1.2.2; 32 found; start..end, strand, type, name):
    496..613     +  misc_feature   cPPT/CTS: central polypurine tract and central termination sequence of HIV-1
    687..704     +  polyA_signal   SV40 poly(A) signal (fragment): SV40 polyadenylation signal
    706..727     -  misc_feature   MCS (fragment): pUC18/19 multiple cloning site
    726..820     +  protein_bind   5X UAS: five tandem copies of the "ScaI site" 17-mer CGGAGTACTGTCCTCCG, an upstream activating sequence (UAS) that efficiently binds yeast Gal4 (Webster et al., 1988; Pfeiffer et al., 2010) GAL4
   2003..2722    +  CDS            Venus: yellow fluorescent protein (YFP) with fast and efficient maturation (Nagai et al., 2002) mammalian codon-optimized
   2751..3337    +  misc_feature   IRES2: internal ribosome entry site (IRES) of the encephalomyocarditis virus (EMCV)
   3338..3778    +  CDS            GAL4 DNA binding domain: DNA binding domain of the GAL4 transcriptional activator; Saccharomyces cerevisiae GAL4 (truncated)
   3809..4345    +  CDS            p65: C-terminal portion of the p65 subunit of mouse NF-κB
   4368..4393    +  misc_feature   MCS (fragment): pBluescript multiple cloning site
   4429..5017    +  misc_feature   WPRE: woodchuck hepatitis virus posttranscriptional regulatory element
   5037..5114    +  CDS            nef (fragment): NEF_HV1Z2 - Experimental evidence at protein level: Swiss-Prot protein existence level 1. Extracellular Nef protein targets CD4(+) T-lymphocytes for apoptosis by interacting with CXCR4 surface receptors. From Human immunodeficiency virus type 1 group M subtype D (isolate Z2/CDC-Z34) (HIV-1).
   5116..5137    +  LTR            3' LTR (ΔU3) (fragment): self-inactivating 3' long terminal repeat (LTR) from HIV-1
   5137..5197    +  ncRNA          mir-TAR: Accession: RF00250 - Trans-activation response element (TAR)
   5222..5333    +  polyA_signal   bGH poly(A) signal: bovine growth hormone polyadenylation signal
   5450..5471    +  promoter       SV40 promoter (fragment): SV40 enhancer and early promoter
   5492..5623    +  rep_origin     f1 ori (fragment) (sequence partly withheld): f1 bacteriophage origin of replication; arrow indicates direction of (+) strand synthesis
   6027..6215    +  CDS            EEF1AKMT2 (fragment): EFMT2_HUMAN - Also known as C10orf138, METTL10 From Homo sapiens (Human).
   6554..6608    -  CDS            lacI (fragment): lac repressor; lacI; The lac repressor binds to the lac operator to inhibit transcription in E. coli. This inhibition can be relieved by adding lactose or isopropyl-β-D-thiogalactopyranoside (IPTG).
   6791..7379    -  rep_origin     ori: high-copy-number ColE1/pMB1/pBR322/pUC origin of replication
   7550..8410    -  CDS            AmpR: β-lactamase; bla; confers resistance to ampicillin, carbenicillin, and related antibiotics
   8411..8515    -  promoter       AmpR promoter: bla
   8610..8645    +  CDS            rop (fragment): Rop protein, which maintains plasmids at low copy number; rop
   8747..8846    +  misc_feature   bom (fragment): basis of mobility region from pBR322
   8852..8918    -  CDS            lacZα (fragment): LacZα fragment of β-galactosidase; lacZ fragment
   9813..9836    +  LTR            3' LTR (fragment): 3' long terminal repeat (LTR) from HIV-1
   9853..9977    +  enhancer       CMV enhancer (fragment): human cytomegalovirus immediate early enhancer
   9992..10091   +  promoter       CMVd1 promoter: truncated human cytomegalovirus (CMV) immediate early promoter that yields slightly reduced expression relative to the full-length promoter
  10105..10285   +  LTR            5' LTR (truncated): truncated 5' long terminal repeat (LTR) from HIV-1
  10333..10457   +  misc_feature   HIV-1 Ψ: packaging signal of human immunodeficiency virus type 1
  10441..11162   +  CDS            HIV-1 gag (fragment): gag protein from human immunodeficiency virus 1; gag
  11161..11664   +  CDS            env (fragment): ENV_HV1H3 - Experimental evidence at protein level: Swiss-Prot protein existence level 1. [Transmembrane protein gp41]: Acts as a class I viral fusion protein. Under the current model, the protein has at least 3 conformational states: pre-fusion native state, pre-hairpin intermediate state, and post-fusion hairpin state. During fusion of viral and target intracellular membranes, the coiled coil regions (heptad repeats) assume a trimer-of-hairpins structure, positioning the fusion peptide in close proximity to the C-terminal region of the ectodomain. The formation of this structure appears to d
  11616..286     +  ncRNA          RRE (across the origin): Accession: RF00036 - HIV Rev response element
>Addgene plasmid #156390 | pTYF-super-mfvAChT-1.1k-Venus-WPRE | addgene full sequence | sequence record 311121 | Addgene NGS Result
AGGAGCTTTGTTCCTTGGGTTCTTGGGAGCAGCAGGAAGCACTATGGGCGCAGCGTCAATGACGCTGACG
GTACAGGCCAGACAATTATTGTCTGATATAGTGCAGCAGCAGAACAATTTGCTGAGGGCTATTGAGGCGC
AACAGCATCTGTTGCAACTCACAGTCTGGGGCATCAAACAGCTCCAGGCAAGAATCCTGGCTGTGGAAAG
ATACCTAAAGGATCAACAGCTCCTGGGGATTTGGGGTTGCTCTGGAAAACTCATTTGCACCACTGCTGTG
CCTTGGAATGCTAGTTGGAGTAATAAATCTCTGGAACAGATTTGGAATAACATGACCTGGATGGAGTGGG
ACAGAGAAATTAACAATTACACAAGCTTAATACACTCCTTAATTGAAGAATCGCAAAACCAGCAAGAAAA
GAATGAACAAGAATTATTGGAATTAGATAAATGGGCTTGCGGCCGGAATTCACAAATGGCAGTATTCATC
CACAATTTTAAAAGAAAAGGGGGGATTGGGGGGTACAGTGCAGGGGAAAGAATAGTAGACATAATAGCAA
CAGACATACAAACTAAAGAATTACAAAAACAAATTACAAAAATTCAAAATTTTCGGGTTTATTACAGGGA
CAGCAGAGATCCACTTTGGGCGGCCTAGGGATAACAGGGTAATAGATCTTGCTAGCTCTTATCATGTCTG
GATCCAAGCTTGCATGCCTGCAGGTCGGAGTACTGTCCTCCGAGCGGAGTACTGTCCTCCGAGCGGAGTA
CTGTCCTCCGAGCGGAGTACTGTCCTCCGAGCGGAGTACTGTCCTCCGAGCGGAGACTCTAGAGGGTCCC
GGGATACGCGTGGGGGCGAGGCAACTTCTGCCCTCAGTCCCCACAAGCTCCCGGCCGGGATTCGCTGCAG
AGAAATTCTGCAGAGGGGCCGGTGGGTCAGAGCCAGGCCAGGCAGTTGCTGAGCCTTCCCCTCCCCTCCC
GGCGGGGTGTGTGTGCAAGGGGCCAGGGGGCGGAGTCGGAGAAAGGGTTGGGGGTGTCCGTGTCCAGCGC
TCCTCCGGATGCCGCTCCACAATCCAGCTGCGAAAACAGATGGACGCAGCGGCGGCTCACCTCGGGGGCT
TCCTGCCCGCTGTGCGCCGAGGTCCAGGCTGAGGCGGAGATCGCAAGCCTCCGGCTCCCGCCTCTCTCGA
GGGGCCGCGAGGAACAGGCTGCCGCGCCTCCCTCCCCAGGAGAAGAGTGGGCGCTGACCCCGCGGGTCCT
AGAACCGCGGGCGGGGGGCGGGCAGGGGGAGGGCAGAGGGTCGGCTCCGGGCGCGGAACACCCATCCCAG
GGGCTGGTTCAGGACTTCCGCACCGAGACCCCTTCCTGGGCCTTCAGCCCTGGAGCATCTGGGGAGCGGA
CCCCTGTCCTGCCACGCCCCGCCCCCGGCCCCCGCCCCGCCGACGTCGCATTAGCATGAGCGACGCAAGT
GGCCCGGGCACCACTCGGGGGCTGGGACTCGCCGCGTCACAGCCCCGAGTGGAAGGGAAAAAAAAAAGAG
GAGGCGGCGGAGGAGGCAAGAGCCGACGCGAGGGGAGGGGAGCGCGGCGGCGGGGCTAACGGGCGGGCAA
CCGGGCGGGCGGCAACAGCATGCCCCTCGGCCAGCGCGGGCGGCCTCTCAGCGCGGTGGGGGCTGCTCTG
GGCGCGCTCAGGGCACAGTGCGCCCAGTCTCCGGCCCCGGCCCCTCGTCGCGCCCGCCTTCCCGGCCGCC
CCTGAGCCCAGCAGCCGCGGGTCCCGGGAACCGCTAAGAGTAGCGGCAACGCCTAGCCGGACAGAGTCCT
TTCCTTTGCCGGGACGCTGGGTCATGAGCCCCGCGGCCACCTGAGGCACGGGGGGTCTGCTCGGCCAGGA
CCGCCTCCCCGAAGTACCGTGCCCTCGCCTCTGCACTGCGGGACGCCAGCGCTCGGCCCTGGCGGAGGCG
TCCTCGGAAGAGCATCGGGGTGGGGGCGGCCGCGGATCCACCATGGTGAGCAAGGGCGAGGAGCTGTTCA
CCGGGGTGGTGCCCATCCTGGTCGAGCTGGACGGCGACGTAAACGGCCACAAGTTCAGCGTGTCCGGCGA
GGGCGAGGGCGATGCCACCTACGGCAAGCTGACCCTGAAGCTGATCTGCACCACCGGCAAGCTGCCCGTG
CCCTGGCCCACCCTCGTGACCACCCTGGGCTACGGCCTGCAGTGCTTCGCCCGCTACCCCGACCACATGA
AGCAGCACGACTTCTTCAAGTCCGCCATGCCCGAAGGCTACGTCCAGGAGCGCACCATCTTCTTCAAGGA
CGACGGCAACTACAAGACCCGCGCCGAGGTGAAGTTCGAGGGCGACACCCTGGTGAACCGCATCGAGCTG
AAGGGCATCGACTTCAAGGAGGACGGCAACATCCTGGGGCACAAGCTGGAGTACAACTACAACAGCCACA
ACGTCTATATCACCGCCGACAAGCAGAAGAACGGCATCAAGGCCAACTTCAAGATCCGCCACAACATCGA
GGACGGCGGCGTGCAGCTCGCCGACCACTACCAGCAGAACACCCCCATCGGCGACGGCCCCGTGCTGCTG
CCCGACAACCACTACCTGAGCTACCAGTCCGCCCTGAGCAAAGACCCCAACGAGAAGCGCGATCACATGG
TCCTGCTGGAGTTCGTGACCGCCGCCGGGATCACTCTCGGCATGGACGAGCTGTACAAGTAAGGCGCGCC
CTAGTCGGATATCCGTCGAGCCCCTCTCCCTCCCCCCCCCCTAACGTTACTGGCCGAAGCCGCTTGGAAT
AAGGCCGGTGTGCGTTTGTCTATATGTTATTTTCCACCATATTGCCGTCTTTTGGCAATGTGAGGGCCCG
GAAACCTGGCCCTGTCTTCTTGACGAGCATTCCTAGGGGTCTTTCCCCTCTCGCCAAAGGAATGCAAGGT
CTGTTGAATGTCGTGAAGGAAGCAGTTCCTCTGGAAGCTTCTTGAAGACAAACAACGTCTGTAGCGACCC
TTTGCAGGCAGCGGAACCCCCCACCTGGCGACAGGTGCCTCTGCGGCCAAAAGCCACGTGTATAAGATAC
ACCTGCAAAGGCGGCACAACCCCAGTGCCACGTTGTGAGTTGGATAGTTGTGGAAAGAGTCAAATGGCTC
TCCTCAAGCGTATTCAACAAGGGGCTGAAGGATGCCCAGAAGGTACCCCATTGTATGGGATCTGATCTGG
GGCCTCGGTACACATGCTTTACATGTGTTTAGTCGAGGTTAAAAAAACGTCTAGGCCCCCCGAACCACGG
GGACGTGGTTTTCCTTTGAAAAACACGATGATAATATGGCCACAACCATGAAGCTACTGTCTTCTATCGA
ACAAGCATGCGATATTTGCCGACTTAAAAAGCTCAAGTGCTCCAAAGAAAAACCGAAGTGCGCCAAGTGT
CTGAAGAACAACTGGGAGTGTCGCTACTCTCCCAAAACCAAAAGGTCTCCGCTGACTAGGGCACATCTGA
CAGAAGTGGAATCAAGGCTAGAAAGACTGGAACAGCTATTTCTACTGATTTTTCCTCGAGAAGACCTTGA
CATGATTTTGAAAATGGATTCTTTACAGGATATAAAAGCATTGTTAACAGGATTATTTGTACAAGATAAT
GTGAATAAAGATGCCGTCACAGATAGATTGGCTTCAGTGGAGACTGATATGCCTCTAACATTGAGACAGC
ATAGAATAAGTGCGACATCATCATCGGAAGAGAGTAGTAACAAAGGTCAAAGACAGTTGACTGTATCGCC
GGAATTGGGATCCATGGTGTTTCCTTCTGGGCAGATCTCAAACCAGGCCCTGGCCTTAGCACCGTCCTCT
GCCCCAGTCCTTGCCCAGACCATGGTCCCTTCCTCAGCCATGGTACCTCTGGCTCAGCCCCCAGCTCCTG
CCCCAGTTCTAACCCCGGGTCCTCCCCAGTCCCTGTCTGCACCTGTTCCAAAGAGCACCCAGGCTGGGGA
AGGCACGCTGTCGGAAGCCCTGCTGCACCTGCAGTTTGATGCTGATGAAGACTTGGGGGCCTTGCTTGGC
AACAGCACAGACCCAGGAGTGTTCACAGACCTGGCATCTGTGGACAACTCAGAGTTTCAGCAGCTCCTGA
ACCAGGGTGTGTCCATGTCTCACTCCACAGCTGAGCCCATGCTGATGGAGTACCCTGAAGCTATAACTCG
CCTGGTGACAGGGTCCCAGAGGCCCCCTGACCCAGCTCCCACACCCCTGGGGACCTCGGGGCTTCCCAAT
GGTCTCTCCGGAGATGAAGACTTCTCCTCCATTGCGGACATGGACTTCTCTGCTCTGCTGAGTCAGATCA
GCTCCAGCGGCCAATCTAGACTGCAGCTCGACCTCGAGGGGGGGCCCGGTACCAGGTAAGTTAACATCGA
GGGATCAAGCTTATCGATAATCAACCTCTGGATTACAAAATTTGTGAAAGATTGACTGGTATTCTTAACT
ATGTTGCTCCTTTTACGCTATGTGGATACGCTGCTTTAATGCCTTTGTATCATGCTATTGCTTCCCGTAT
GGCTTTCATTTTCTCCTCCTTGTATAAATCCTGGTTGCTGTCTCTTTATGAGGAGTTGTGGCCCGTTGTC
AGGCAACGTGGCGTGGTGTGCACTGTGTTTGCTGACGCAACCCCCACTGGTTGGGGCATTGCCACCACCT
GTCAGCTCCTTTCCGGGACTTTCGCTTTCCCCCTCCCTATTGCCACGGCGGAACTCATCGCCGCCTGCCT
TGCCCGCTGCTGGACAGGGGCTCGGCTGTTGGGCACTGACAATTCCGTGGTGTTGTCGGGGAAGCTGACG
TCCTTTCCATGGCTGCTCGCCTGTGTTGCCACCTGGATTCTGCGCGGGACGTCCTTCTGCTACGTCCCTT
CGGCCCTCAATCCAGCGGACCTTCCTTCCCGCGGCCTGCTGCCGGCTCTGCGGCCTCTTCCGCGTCTTCG
CCTTCGCCCTCAGACGAGTCGGATCTCCCTTTGGGCCGCCTCCCCGCATCGTCGACTAGGGATAACAGGG
TAACGGTACCTTTAAGACCAATGACTTACAAGGCAGCTGTAGATCTTAGCCACTTTTTAAAAGAAAAGGG
GGGACTGGAAGGGCTAATTCACTCCCAGGGTCTCTCTGGTTAGACCAGATCTGAGCCTGGGAGCTCTCTG
GCTAACTAGGGAACCCACTGCTTAAGCCTCATAAAGCTCGACTGTGCCTTCTAGTTGCCAGCCATCTGTT
GTTTGCCCCTCCCCCGTGCCTTCCTTGACCCTGGAAGGTGCCACTCCCACTGTCCTTTCCTAATAAAATG
AGGAAATTGCATCGCATTGTCTGAGTAGGTGTCATTCTATTCTGGGGGGTAGGGTGGGGCAGGACAGCAA
GGGGGAGGATTGGGAAGACAATAGCAGGCATGCTGGGGATGCGGTGGGCTCTATGGCTTCTGAGGCGGAA
AGAACCAGCTGGGGCTCTAGGGGGTATCCCC
[124 nt withheld, positions 5492-5615]
CGCCGGCTGTGCGGGAGAACGGAGTTCTATTATGACTCAAATCAGTCTCCCCAAGCATTCGGGGATCAGA
GTTTTTAAGGATAACTTAGTGTGTAGGGGGCCAGTGAGTTGGAGATGAAAGCGTAGGGAGTCGAAGGTGT
CCTTTTGCGCCGAGTCAGTTCCTGGGTGGGGGCCACAAGATCGGATGAGCCAGTTTATCAATCCGGGGGT
GCCAGCTGATCCATGGAGTGCAGGGTCTGCAAAATATCTCAAGCACTGATTGATCTTAGGTTTTACAATA
GTGATGTTACCCCAGGAACAATTTGGGGAAGGTCAGAATCTTGTAGCCTGTAGCTGCATGACTCCTAAAC
CATAATTTCTTTTTTGTTTTTTTTTTTTTATTTTTGAGACAGGGTCTCACTCTGTCACCTAGGCTGGAGT
GCAGTGGTGCAATCACAGCTCACTGCAGCCTCAACGTCGTAAGCTCAAGCGATCCTCCCACCTCAGCCTG
CCTGGTAGCTGAGACTACAAGCGACGCCCCAGTTAATTTTTGTATTTTTGGTAGAGGCAGCGTTTTGCCG
TGTGGCCCTGGCTGGTCTCGAACTCCTGGGCTCAAGTGATCCAGCCTCAGCCTCCCAAAGTGCTGGGACA
ACCGGGGCCAGTCACTGCACCTGGCCCTAAACCATAATTTCTAATCTTTTGGCTAATTTGTTAGTCCTAC
AAAGGCAGTCTAGTCCCCAGGCAAAAAGGGGGTTTGTTTCGGGAAAGGGCTGTTACTGTCTTTGTTTCAA
ACTATAAACTAAGTTCCTCCTAAACTTAGTTCGGCCTACACCCAGGAATGAACAAGGAGAGCTTGGAGGT
TAGAAGCACGATGGAATTGGTTAGGTCAGATCTCTTTCACTGTCTGAGTTATAATTTTGCAATGGTGGTT
CAAAGACTGCCCGCTTCTGACACCAGTCGCTGCATTAATGAATCGGCCAACGCGCGGGGAGAGGCGGTTT
GCGTATTGGGCGCTCTTCCGCTTCCTCGCTCACTGACTCGCTGCGCTCGGTCGTTCGGCTGCGGCGAGCG
GTATCAGCTCACTCAAAGGCGGTAATACGGTTATCCACAGAATCAGGGGATAACGCAGGAAAGAACATGT
GAGCAAAAGGCCAGCAAAAGGCCAGGAACCGTAAAAAGGCCGCGTTGCTGGCGTTTTTCCATAGGCTCCG
CCCCCCTGACGAGCATCACAAAAATCGACGCTCAAGTCAGAGGTGGCGAAACCCGACAGGACTATAAAGA
TACCAGGCGTTTCCCCCTGGAAGCTCCCTCGTGCGCTCTCCTGTTCCGACCCTGCCGCTTACCGGATACC
TGTCCGCCTTTCTCCCTTCGGGAAGCGTGGCGCTTTCTCATAGCTCACGCTGTAGGTATCTCAGTTCGGT
GTAGGTCGTTCGCTCCAAGCTGGGCTGTGTGCACGAACCCCCCGTTCAGCCCGACCGCTGCGCCTTATCC
GGTAACTATCGTCTTGAGTCCAACCCGGTAAGACACGACTTATCGCCACTGGCAGCAGCCACTGGTAACA
GGATTAGCAGAGCGAGGTATGTAGGCGGTGCTACAGAGTTCTTGAAGTGGTGGCCTAACTACGGCTACAC
TAGAAGAACAGTATTTGGTATCTGCGCTCTGCTGAAGCCAGTTACCTTCGGAAAAAGAGTTGGTAGCTCT
TGATCCGGCAAACAAACCACCGCTGGTAGCGGTGGTTTTTTTGTTTGCAAGCAGCAGATTACGCGCAGAA
AAAAAGGATCTCAAGAAGATCCTTTGATCTTTTCTACGGGGTCTGACGCTCAGTGGAACGAAAACTCACG
TTAAGGGATTTTGGTCATGAGATTATCAAAAAGGATCTTCACCTAGATCCTTTTAAATTAAAAATGAAGT
TTTAAATCAATCTAAAGTATATATGAGTAAACTTGGTCTGACAGTTACCAATGCTTAATCAGTGAGGCAC
CTATCTCAGCGATCTGTCTATTTCGTTCATCCATAGTTGCCTGACTCCCCGTCGTGTAGATAACTACGAT
ACGGGAGGGCTTACCATCTGGCCCCAGTGCTGCAATGATACCGCGAGACCCACGCTCACCGGCTCCAGAT
TTATCAGCAATAAACCAGCCAGCCGGAAGGGCCGAGCGCAGAAGTGGTCCTGCAACTTTATCCGCCTCCA
TCCAGTCTATTAATTGTTGCCGGGAAGCTAGAGTAAGTAGTTCGCCAGTTAATAGTTTGCGCAACGTTGT
TGCCATTGCTACAGGCATCGTGGTGTCACGCTCGTCGTTTGGTATGGCTTCATTCAGCTCCGGTTCCCAA
CGATCAAGGCGAGTTACATGATCCCCCATGTTGTGCAAAAAAGCGGTTAGCTCCTTCGGTCCTCCGATCG
TTGTCAGAAGTAAGTTGGCCGCAGTGTTATCACTCATGGTTATGGCAGCACTGCATAATTCTCTTACTGT
CATGCCATCCGTAAGATGCTTTTCTGTGACTGGTGAGTACTCAACCAAGTCATTCTGAGAATAGTGTATG
CGGCGACCGAGTTGCTCTTGCCCGGCGTCAATACGGGATAATACCGCGCCACATAGCAGAACTTTAAAAG
TGCTCATCATTGGAAAACGTTCTTCGGGGCGAAAACTCTCAAGGATCTTACCGCTGTTGAGATCCAGTTC
GATGTAACCCACTCGTGCACCCAACTGATCTTCAGCATCTTTTACTTTCACCAGCGTTTCTGGGTGAGCA
AAAACAGGAAGGCAAAATGCCGCAAAAAAGGGAATAAGGGCGACACGGAAATGTTGAATACTCATACTCT
TCCTTTTTCAATATTATTGAAGCATTTATCAGGGTTATTGTCTCATGAGCGGATACATATTTGAATGTAT
TTAGAAAAATAAACAAATAGGGGTTCCGCGCACATTTCCCCGAAAAGTGCCACCTGACGTCTAAGAAACC
ATTATTATCATGACATTAACCTATAAAAATAGGCGTATCACGAGGCCCTTTCGTCTCGCGCGTTTCGGTG
ATGACGGTGAAAACCTCTGACACATGCAGCTCCCGGAGACGGTCACAGCTTGTCTGTAAGCGGATGCCGG
GAGCAGACAAGCCCGTCAGGGCGCGTCAGCGGGTGTTGGCGGGTGTCGGGGCTGGCTTAACTATGCGGCA
TCAGAGCAGATTGTACTGAGAGTGCACCATATGCGGTGTGAAATACCGCACAGATGCGTAAGGAGAAAAT
ACCGCATCAGGCGCCATTCGCCATTCAGGCTGCGCAACTGTTGGGAAGGGCGATCGGTGCGGGCCTCTTC
GCTATTACGCCAGGGGAGGCAGAGATTGCAGTAAGCTGAGATCGCAGCACTGCACTCCAGCCTGGGCGAC
AGAGTAAGACTCTGTCTCAAAAATAAAATAAATAAATCAATCAGATATTCCAATCTTTTCCTTTATTTAT
TTATTTATTTTCTATTTTGGAAACACAGTCCTTCCTTATTCCAGAATTACACATATATTCTATTTTTCTT
TATATGCTCCAGTTTTTTTTAGACCTTCACCTGAAATGTGTGTATACAAAATCTAGGCCAGTCCAGCAGA
GCCTAAAGGTAAAAAATAAAATAATAAAAAATAAATAAAATCTAGCTCACTCCTTCACATCAAAATGGAG
ATACAGCTGTTAGCATTAAATACCAAATAACCCATCTTGTCCTCAATAATTTTAAGCGCCTCTCTCCACC
ACATCTAACTCCTGTCAAAGGCATGTGCCCCTTCCGGGCGCTCTGCTGTGCTGCCAACCAACTGGCATGT
GGACTCTGCAGGGTCCCTAACTGCCAAGCCCCACAGTGTGCCCTGAGGCTGCCCCTTCCTTCTAGCGGCT
GCCCCCACTCGGCTTTGCTTTCCCTAGTTTCAGTTACTTGCGTTCAGCCAAGGTCTGAAACTAGGTGCGC
ACAGAGCGGTAAGACTGCGAGAGAAAGAGACCAGCTTTACAGGGGGTTTATCACAGTGCACCCTGACAGT
CGTCAGCCTCACAGGGGGTTTATCACATTGCACCCTGACAGTCGTCAGCCTCACAGGGGGTTTATCACAG
TGCACCCTTACAATCATTCCATTTGATTCACAATTTTTTTAGTCTCTACTGTGCCTAACTTGTAAGTTAA
ATTTGATCAGAGGTGTGTTCCCAGAGGGGAAAACAGTATATACAGGGTTCAGTACTATCGCATTTCAGGC
CCGAGAGCTGCATCCGGAGTATCTAGATGGAGTTCCGCGTTACATAACTTACGGTAAATGGCCCGCCTGG
CTGACCGCCCAACGACCCCCGCCCATTGACGTCAATAATGACGTATGTTCCCATAGTAACGCCAATAGGG
ACTTTCCATTGACGTCAATGGGAGTTTGTTTTGGCACCAAAATCAACGGGACTTTCCAAAATGTCGTAAT
AACCCCGCCCCGTTGACGCAAATGGGCGGTAGGCGTGTACTCTAGAAGGTCTATATAAGCAGAGCTCGTT
TAGTGAACCGGGTCTCTCTGGTTAGACCAGATCTGAGCCTGGGAGCTCTCTGGCTAACTAGGGAACCCAC
TGCTTAAGCCTCAATAAAGCTTGCCTTGAGTGCTCAAAGTAGTGTGTGCCCGTCTGTTGTGTGACTCTGG
TAACTAGAGATCCCTCAGACCCTTTTAGTCAGTGTGGAAAATCTCTAGCAGTGGCGCCCGAACAGGGACT
TGAAAGCGAAAGTAAAGCCAGAGGAGATCTCTCGACGCAGGACTCGGCTTGCTGAAGCGCGCACGGCAAG
AGGCGAGGGGCGGCGACTGCAGAGTACGCCAAAAATTTTGACTAGCGGAGGCTAGAAGGAGAGAGATGGG
TGCGAGAGCGTCGGTATTAAGCGGGGGAGAATTAGATAAATGGGAAAAAATTCGGTTAAGGCCAGGGGGA
AAGAAACAATATAAACTAAAACATATAGTATGGGCAAGCAGGGAGCTAGAACGATTCGCAGTTAATCCTG
GCCTTTTAGAGACATCAGAAGGCTGTAGACAAATACTGGGACAGCTACAACCATCCCTTCAGACAGGATC
AGAAGAACTTAGATCATTATATAATACAATAGCAGTCCTCTATTGTGTGCATCAAAGGATAGATGTAAAA
GACACCAAGGAAGCCTTAGATAAGATAGAGGAAGAGCAAAACAAAAGTAAGAAAAAGGCACAGCAAGCAG
CAGCTGACACAGGAAACAACAGCCAGGTCAGCCAAAATTACCCTATAGTGCAGAACCTCCAGGGGCAAAT
GGTACATCAGGCCATATCACCTAGAACTTTAAATGCATGGGTAAAAGTAGTAGAAGAGAAGGCTTTCAGC
CCAGAAGTAATACCCATGTTTTCAGCATTATCAGAAGGAGCCACCCCACAAGATTTAAATACCATGCTAA
ACACAGTGGGGGGACATCAAGCAGCCATGCAAATGTTAAAAGAGACCATCAATGAGGAAGCTGCAGAATG
GGATAGATTGCATCCAGTGCATGCAGGGCCTATTGCACCAGGCCAGATGAGAGAACCAAGGGGAAGTGAC
ATAGCAGGAACTACTAGCAAATTAAGAGAACAATTTGGAAATAATAAAACAATAATCTTTAAGCAATCCT
CAGGAGGGGACCCAGAAATTGTAACGCACAGTTTTAATTGTGGAGGGGAATTTTTCTACTGTAATTCAAC
ACAACTGTTTAATAGTACTTGGTTTAATAGTACTTGGAGTACTGAAGGGTCAAATAACACTGAAGGAAGT
GACACAATCACACTCCCATGCAGAATAAAACAATTTATAAACATGTGGCAGGAAGTAGGAAAAGCAATGT
ATGCCCCTCCCATCAGTGGACAAATTAGATGTTCATCAAATATTACTGGGCTGCTATTAACAAGAGATGG
TGGTAATAACAACAATGGGTCCGAGATCTTCAGACCTGGAGGAGGCGATATGAGGGACAATTGGAGAAGT
GAATTATATAAATATAAAGTAGTAAAAATTGAACCATTAGGAGTAGCACCCACCAAGGCAAAGAGAAGAG
TGGTGCAGAGAGAAAAAAGAGCAGTGGGAAT
